>Addgene plasmid #125475 | lentiSAMv2 C2CD4A/B-enh3-guide3 | addgene full sequence | sequence record 251471 | Addgene NGS Result
GTTTTAGAGCTAGGCCAACATGAGGATCACCCATGTCTGCAGGGCCTAGCAAGTTAAAATAAGGCTAGTC
CGTTATCAACTTGGCCAACATGAGGATCACCCATGTCTGCAGGGCCAAGTGGCACCGAGTCGGTGCTTTT
TTTGGATCCTAGGTCTTGAAAGGAGTGGGAATTGGCTCCGGTGCCCGTCAGTGGGCAGAGCGCACATCGC
CCACAGTCCCCGAGAAGTTGGGGGGAGGGGTCGGCAATTGATCCGGTGCCTAGAGAAGGTGGCGCGGGGT
AAACTGGGAAAGTGATGTCGTGTACTGGCTCCGCCTTTTTCCCGAGGGTGGGGGAGAACCGTATATAAGT
GCAGTAGTCGCCGTGAACGTTCTTTTTCGCAACGGGTTTGCCGCCAGAACACAGGCGTACGGCCACCATG
AAAAGGCCGGCGGCCACGAAAAAGGCCGGCCAGGCAAAAAAGAAAAAGGACAAGAAGTACAGCATCGGCC
TGGCCATCGGCACCAACTCTGTGGGCTGGGCCGTGATCACCGACGAGTACAAGGTGCCCAGCAAGAAATT
CAAGGTGCTGGGCAACACCGACCGGCACAGCATCAAGAAGAACCTGATCGGAGCCCTGCTGTTCGACAGC
GGCGAAACAGCCGAGGCCACCCGGCTGAAGAGAACCGCCAGAAGAAGATACACCAGACGGAAGAACCGGA
TCTGCTATCTGCAAGAGATCTTCAGCAACGAGATGGCCAAGGTGGACGACAGCTTCTTCCACAGACTGGA
AGAGTCCTTCCTGGTGGAAGAGGATAAGAAGCACGAGCGGCACCCCATCTTCGGCAACATCGTGGACGAG
GTGGCCTACCACGAGAAGTACCCCACCATCTACCACCTGAGAAAGAAACTGGTGGACAGCACCGACAAGG
CCGACCTGCGGCTGATCTATCTGGCCCTGGCCCACATGATCAAGTTCCGGGGCCACTTCCTGATCGAGGG
CGACCTGAACCCCGACAACAGCGACGTGGACAAGCTGTTCATCCAGCTGGTGCAGACCTACAACCAGCTG
TTCGAGGAAAACCCCATCAACGCCAGCGGCGTGGACGCCAAGGCCATCCTGTCTGCCAGACTGAGCAAGA
GCAGACGGCTGGAAAATCTGATCGCCCAGCTGCCCGGCGAGAAGAAGAATGGCCTGTTCGGCAACCTGAT
TGCCCTGAGCCTGGGCCTGACCCCCAACTTCAAGAGCAACTTCGACCTGGCCGAGGATGCCAAACTGCAG
CTGAGCAAGGACACCTACGACGACGACCTGGACAACCTGCTGGCCCAGATCGGCGACCAGTACGCCGACC
TGTTTCTGGCCGCCAAGAACCTGTCCGACGCCATCCTGCTGAGCGACATCCTGAGAGTGAACACCGAGAT
CACCAAGGCCCCCCTGAGCGCCTCTATGATCAAGAGATACGACGAGCACCACCAGGACCTGACCCTGCTG
AAAGCTCTCGTGCGGCAGCAGCTGCCTGAGAAGTACAAAGAGATTTTCTTCGACCAGAGCAAGAACGGCT
ACGCCGGCTACATTGACGGCGGAGCCAGCCAGGAAGAGTTCTACAAGTTCATCAAGCCCATCCTGGAAAA
GATGGACGGCACCGAGGAACTGCTCGTGAAGCTGAACAGAGAGGACCTGCTGCGGAAGCAGCGGACCTTC
GACAACGGCAGCATCCCCCACCAGATCCACCTGGGAGAGCTGCACGCCATTCTGCGGCGGCAGGAAGATT
TTTACCCATTCCTGAAGGACAACCGGGAAAAGATCGAGAAGATCCTGACCTTCCGCATCCCCTACTACGT
GGGCCCTCTGGCCAGGGGAAACAGCAGATTCGCCTGGATGACCAGAAAGAGCGAGGAAACCATCACCCCC
TGGAACTTCGAGGAAGTGGTGGACAAGGGCGCTTCCGCCCAGAGCTTCATCGAGCGGATGACCAACTTCG
ATAAGAACCTGCCCAACGAGAAGGTGCTGCCCAAGCACAGCCTGCTGTACGAGTACTTCACCGTGTATAA
CGAGCTGACCAAAGTGAAATACGTGACCGAGGGAATGAGAAAGCCCGCCTTCCTGAGCGGCGAGCAGAAA
AAGGCCATCGTGGACCTGCTGTTCAAGACCAACCGGAAAGTGACCGTGAAGCAGCTGAAAGAGGACTACT
TCAAGAAAATCGAGTGCTTCGACTCCGTGGAAATCTCCGGCGTGGAAGATCGGTTCAACGCCTCCCTGGG
CACATACCACGATCTGCTGAAAATTATCAAGGACAAGGACTTCCTGGACAATGAGGAAAACGAGGACATT
CTGGAAGATATCGTGCTGACCCTGACACTGTTTGAGGACAGAGAGATGATCGAGGAACGGCTGAAAACCT
ATGCCCACCTGTTCGACGACAAAGTGATGAAGCAGCTGAAGCGGCGGAGATACACCGGCTGGGGCAGGCT
GAGCCGGAAGCTGATCAACGGCATCCGGGACAAGCAGTCCGGCAAGACAATCCTGGATTTCCTGAAGTCC
GACGGCTTCGCCAACAGAAACTTCATGCAGCTGATCCACGACGACAGCCTGACCTTTAAAGAGGACATCC
AGAAAGCCCAGGTGTCCGGCCAGGGCGATAGCCTGCACGAGCACATTGCCAATCTGGCCGGCAGCCCCGC
CATTAAGAAGGGCATCCTGCAGACAGTGAAGGTGGTGGACGAGCTCGTGAAAGTGATGGGCCGGCACAAG
CCCGAGAACATCGTGATCGAAATGGCCAGAGAGAACCAGACCACCCAGAAGGGACAGAAGAACAGCCGCG
AGAGAATGAAGCGGATCGAAGAGGGCATCAAAGAGCTGGGCAGCCAGATCCTGAAAGAACACCCCGTGGA
AAACACCCAGCTGCAGAACGAGAAGCTGTACCTGTACTACCTGCAGAATGGGCGGGATATGTACGTGGAC
CAGGAACTGGACATCAACCGGCTGTCCGACTACGATGTGGACCACATCGTGCCTCAGAGCTTTCTGAAGG
ACGACTCCATCGACAACAAGGTGCTGACCAGAAGCGACAAGGCCCGGGGCAAGAGCGACAACGTGCCCTC
CGAAGAGGTCGTGAAGAAGATGAAGAACTACTGGCGGCAGCTGCTGAACGCCAAGCTGATTACCCAGAGA
AAGTTCGACAATCTGACCAAGGCCGAGAGAGGCGGCCTGAGCGAACTGGATAAGGCCGGCTTCATCAAGA
GACAGCTGGTGGAAACCCGGCAGATCACAAAGCACGTGGCACAGATCCTGGACTCCCGGATGAACACTAA
GTACGACGAGAATGACAAGCTGATCCGGGAAGTGAAAGTGATCACCCTGAAGTCCAAGCTGGTGTCCGAT
TTCCGGAAGGATTTCCAGTTTTACAAAGTGCGCGAGATCAACAACTACCACCACGCCCACGACGCCTACC
TGAACGCCGTCGTGGGAACCGCCCTGATCAAAAAGTACCCTAAGCTGGAAAGCGAGTTCGTGTACGGCGA
CTACAAGGTGTACGACGTGCGGAAGATGATCGCCAAGAGCGAGCAGGAAATCGGCAAGGCTACCGCCAAG
TACTTCTTCTACAGCAACATCATGAACTTTTTCAAGACCGAGATTACCCTGGCCAACGGCGAGATCCGGA
AGCGGCCTCTGATCGAGACAAACGGCGAAACCGGGGAGATCGTGTGGGATAAGGGCCGGGATTTTGCCAC
CGTGCGGAAAGTGCTGAGCATGCCCCAAGTGAATATCGTGAAAAAGACCGAGGTGCAGACAGGCGGCTTC
AGCAAAGAGTCTATCCTGCCCAAGAGGAACAGCGATAAGCTGATCGCCAGAAAGAAGGACTGGGACCCTA
AGAAGTACGGCGGCTTCGACAGCCCCACCGTGGCCTATTCTGTGCTGGTGGTGGCCAAAGTGGAAAAGGG
CAAGTCCAAGAAACTGAAGAGTGTGAAAGAGCTGCTGGGGATCACCATCATGGAAAGAAGCAGCTTCGAG
AAGAATCCCATCGACTTTCTGGAAGCCAAGGGCTACAAAGAAGTGAAAAAGGACCTGATCATCAAGCTGC
CTAAGTACTCCCTGTTCGAGCTGGAAAACGGCCGGAAGAGAATGCTGGCCTCTGCCGGCGAACTGCAGAA
GGGAAACGAACTGGCCCTGCCCTCCAAATATGTGAACTTCCTGTACCTGGCCAGCCACTATGAGAAGCTG
AAGGGCTCCCCCGAGGATAATGAGCAGAAACAGCTGTTTGTGGAACAGCACAAGCACTACCTGGACGAGA
TCATCGAGCAGATCAGCGAGTTCTCCAAGAGAGTGATCCTGGCCGACGCTAATCTGGACAAAGTGCTGTC
CGCCTACAACAAGCACCGGGATAAGCCCATCAGAGAGCAGGCCGAGAATATCATCCACCTGTTTACCCTG
ACCAATCTGGGAGCCCCTGCCGCCTTCAAGTACTTTGACACCACCATCGACCGGAAGAGGTACACCAGCA
CCAAAGAGGTGCTGGACGCCACCCTGATCCACCAGAGCATCACCGGCCTGTACGAGACACGGATCGACCT
GTCTCAGCTGGGAGGCGACAGCGCTGGAGGAGGTGGAAGCGGAGGAGGAGGAAGCGGAGGAGGAGGTAGC
GGACCTAAGAAAAAGAGGAAGGTGGCGGCCGCTGGATCCGGACGGGCTGACGCATTGGACGATTTTGATC
TGGATATGCTGGGAAGTGACGCCCTCGATGATTTTGACCTTGACATGCTTGGTTCGGATGCCCTTGATGA
CTTTGACCTCGACATGCTCGGCAGTGACGCCCTTGATGATTTCGACCTGGACATGCTGATTAACTGTACA
GGCAGTGGAGAGGGCAGAGGAAGTCTGCTAACATGCGGTGACGTCGAGGAGAATCCTGGCCCAATGGCCA
AGCCTTTGTCTCAAGAAGAATCCACCCTCATTGAAAGAGCAACGGCTACAATCAACAGCATCCCCATCTC
TGAAGACTACAGCGTCGCCAGCGCAGCTCTCTCTAGCGACGGCCGCATCTTCACTGGTGTCAATGTATAT
CATTTTACTGGGGGACCTTGTGCAGAACTCGTGGTGCTGGGCACTGCTGCTGCTGCGGCAGCTGGCAACC
TGACTTGTATCGTCGCGATCGGAAATGAGAACAGGGGCATCTTGAGCCCCTGCGGACGGTGCCGACAGGT
GCTTCTCGATCTGCATCCTGGGATCAAAGCCATAGTGAAGGACAGTGATGGACAGCCGACGGCAGTTGGG
ATTCGTGAATTGCTGCCCTCTGGTTATGTGTGGGAGGGCTAAGAATTCGATATCAAGCTTATCGGTAATC
AACCTCTGGATTACAAAATTTGTGAAAGATTGACTGGTATTCTTAACTATGTTGCTCCTTTTACGCTATG
TGGATACGCTGCTTTAATGCCTTTGTATCATGCTATTGCTTCCCGTATGGCTTTCATTTTCTCCTCCTTG
TATAAATCCTGGTTGCTGTCTCTTTATGAGGAGTTGTGGCCCGTTGTCAGGCAACGTGGCGTGGTGTGCA
CTGTGTTTGCTGACGCAACCCCCACTGGTTGGGGCATTGCCACCACCTGTCAGCTCCTTTCCGGGACTTT
CGCTTTCCCCCTCCCTATTGCCACGGCGGAACTCATCGCCGCCTGCCTTGCCCGCTGCTGGACAGGGGCT
CGGCTGTTGGGCACTGACAATTCCGTGGTGTTGTCGGGGAAATCATCGTCCTTTCCTTGGCTGCTCGCCT
GTGTTGCCACCTGGATTCTGCGCGGGACGTCCTTCTGCTACGTCCCTTCGGCCCTCAATCCAGCGGACCT
TCCTTCCCGCGGCCTGCTGCCGGCTCTGCGGCCTCTTCCGCGTCTTCGCCTTCGCCCTCAGACGAGTCGG
ATCTCCCTTTGGGCCGCCTCCCCGCATCGATACCGTCGACCTCGAGACCTAGAAAAACATGGAGCAATCA
CAAGTAGCAATACAGCAGCTACCAATGCTGATTGTGCCTGGCTAGAAGCACAAGAGGAGGAGGAGGTGGG
TTTTCCAGTCACACCTCAGGTACCTTTAAGACCAATGACTTACAAGGCAGCTGTAGATCTTAGCCACTTT
TTAAAAGAAAAGGGGGGACTGGAAGGGCTAATTCACTCCCAACGAAGACAAGATATCCTTGATCTGTGGA
TCTACCACACACAAGGCTACTTCCCTGATTGGCAGAACTACACACCAGGGCCAGGGATCAGATATCCACT
GACCTTTGGATGGTGCTACAAGCTAGTACCAGTTGAGCAAGAGAAGGTAGAAGAAGCCAATGAAGGAGAG
AACACCCGCTTGTTACACCCTGTGAGCCTGCATGGGATGGATGACCCGGAGAGAGAAGTATTAGAGTGGA
GGTTTGACAGCCGCCTAGCATTTCATCACATGGCCCGAGAGCTGCATCCGGACTGTACTGGGTCTCTCTG
GTTAGACCAGATCTGAGCCTGGGAGCTCTCTGGCTAACTAGGGAACCCACTGCTTAAGCCTCAATAAAGC
TTGCCTTGAGTGCTTCAAGTAGTGTGTGCCCGTCTGTTGTGTGACTCTGGTAACTAGAGATCCCTCAGAC
CCTTTTAGTCAGTGTGGAAAATCTCTAGCAGGGCCCGTTTAAACCCGCTGATCAGCCTCGACTGTGCCTT
CTAGTTGCCAGCCATCTGTTGTTTGCCCCTCCCCCGTGCCTTCCTTGACCCTGGAAGGTGCCACTCCCAC
TGTCCTTTCCTAATAAAATGAGGAAATTGCATCGCATTGTCTGAGTAGGTGTCATTCTATTCTGGGGGGT
GGGGTGGGGCAGGACAGCAAGGGGGAGGATTGGGAAGACAATAGCAGGCATGCTGGGGATGCGGTGGGCT
CTATGGCTTCTGAGGCGGAAAGAACCAGCTGGGGCTCTAGGGGGTATCCCC
[124 nt withheld, positions 6912-7035]
C
[91 nt withheld, positions 7037-7127]
A
[49 nt withheld, positions 7129-7177]
CCTTTGACGTTGGAGTCCACGTTCTTT
[37 nt withheld, positions 7205-7241]
ACCCTATCTCGGTCTATTCTTTTGATTTATAAGGGATTTTGCCGATTTCGGCCTATTGGTTAAAAAATGA
GCTGATTTAACAAAAATTTAACGCGAATTAATTCTGTGGAATGTGTGTCAGTTAGGGTGTGGAAAGTCCC
CAGGCTCCCCAGCAGGCAGAAGTATGCAAAGCATGCATCTCAATTAGTCAGCAACCAGGTGTGGAAAGTC
CCCAGGCTCCCCAGCAGGCAGAAGTATGCAAAGCATGCATCTCAATTAGTCAGCAACCATAGTCCCGCCC
CTAACTCCGCCCATCCCGCCCCTAACTCCGCCCAGTTCCGCCCATTCTCCGCCCCATGGCTGACTAATTT
TTTTTATTTATGCAGAGGCCGAGGCCGCCTCTGCCTCTGAGCTATTCCAGAAGTAGTGAGGAGGCTTTTT
TGGAGGCCTAGGCTTTTGCAAAAAGCTCCCGGGAGCTTGTATATCCATTTTCGGATCTGATCAGCACGTG
TTGACAATTAATCATCGGCATAGTATATCGGCATAGTATAATACGACAAGGTGAGGAACTAAACCATGGC
CAAGTTGACCAGTGCCGTTCCGGTGCTCACCGCGCGCGACGTCGCCGGAGCGGTCGAGTTCTGGACCGAC
CGGCTCGGGTTCTCCCGGGACTTCGTGGAGGACGACTTCGCCGGTGTGGTCCGGGACGACGTGACCCTGT
TCATCAGCGCGGTCCAGGACCAGGTGGTGCCGGACAACACCCTGGCCTGGGTGTGGGTGCGCGGCCTGGA
CGAGCTGTACGCCGAGTGGTCGGAGGTCGTGTCCACGAACTTCCGGGACGCCTCCGGGCCGGCCATGACC
GAGATCGGCGAGCAGCCGTGGGGGCGGGAGTTCGCCCTGCGCGACCCGGCCGGCAACTGCGTGCACTTCG
TGGCCGAGGAGCAGGACTGACACGTGCTACGAGATTTCGATTCCACCGCCGCCTTCTATGAAAGGTTGGG
CTTCGGAATCGTTTTCCGGGACGCCGGCTGGATGATCCTCCAGCGCGGGGATCTCATGCTGGAGTTCTTC
GCCCACCCCAACTTGTTTATTGCAGCTTATAATGGTTACAAATAAAGCAATAGCATCACAAATTTCACAA
ATAAAGCATTTTTTTCACTGCATTCTAGTTGTGGTTTGTCCAAACTCATCAATGTATCTTATCATGTCTG
TATACCGTCGACCTCTAGCTAGAGCTTGGCGTAATCATGGTCATAGCTGTTTCCTGTGTGAAATTGTTAT
CCGCTCACAATTCCACACAACATACGAGCCGGAAGCATAAAGTGTAAAGCCTGGGGTGCCTAATGAGTGA
GCTAACTCACATTAATTGCGTTGCGCTCACTGCCCGCTTTCCAGTCGGGAAACCTGTCGTGCCAGCTGCA
TTAATGAATCGGCCAACGCGCGGGGAGAGGCGGTTTGCGTATTGGGCGCTCTTCCGCTTCCTCGCTCACT
GACTCGCTGCGCTCGGTCGTTCGGCTGCGGCGAGCGGTATCAGCTCACTCAAAGGCGGTAATACGGTTAT
CCACAGAATCAGGGGATAACGCAGGAAAGAACATGTGAGCAAAAGGCCAGCAAAAGGCCAGGAACCGTAA
AAAGGCCGCGTTGCTGGCGTTTTTCCATAGGCTCCGCCCCCCTGACGAGCATCACAAAAATCGACGCTCA
AGTCAGAGGTGGCGAAACCCGACAGGACTATAAAGATACCAGGCGTTTCCCCCTGGAAGCTCCCTCGTGC
GCTCTCCTGTTCCGACCCTGCCGCTTACCGGATACCTGTCCGCCTTTCTCCCTTCGGGAAGCGTGGCGCT
TTCTCATAGCTCACGCTGTAGGTATCTCAGTTCGGTGTAGGTCGTTCGCTCCAAGCTGGGCTGTGTGCAC
GAACCCCCCGTTCAGCCCGACCGCTGCGCCTTATCCGGTAACTATCGTCTTGAGTCCAACCCGGTAAGAC
ACGACTTATCGCCACTGGCAGCAGCCACTGGTAACAGGATTAGCAGAGCGAGGTATGTAGGCGGTGCTAC
AGAGTTCTTGAAGTGGTGGCCTAACTACGGCTACACTAGAAGAACAGTATTTGGTATCTGCGCTCTGCTG
AAGCCAGTTACCTTCGGAAAAAGAGTTGGTAGCTCTTGATCCGGCAAACAAACCACCGCTGGTAGCGGTG
GTTTTTTTGTTTGCAAGCAGCAGATTACGCGCAGAAAAAAAGGATCTCAAGAAGATCCTTTGATCTTTTC
TACGGGGTCTGACGCTCAGTGGAACGAAAACTCACGTTAAGGGATTTTGGTCATGAGATTATCAAAAAGG
ATCTTCACCTAGATCCTTTTAAATTAAAAATGAAGTTTTAAATCAATCTAAAGTATATATGAGTAAACTT
GGTCTGACAGTTACCAATGCTTAATCAGTGAGGCACCTATCTCAGCGATCTGTCTATTTCGTTCATCCAT
AGTTGCCTGACTCCCCGTCGTGTAGATAACTACGATACGGGAGGGCTTACCATCTGGCCCCAGTGCTGCA
ATGATACCGCGAGACCCACGCTCACCGGCTCCAGATTTATCAGCAATAAACCAGCCAGCCGGAAGGGCCG
AGCGCAGAAGTGGTCCTGCAACTTTATCCGCCTCCATCCAGTCTATTAATTGTTGCCGGGAAGCTAGAGT
AAGTAGTTCGCCAGTTAATAGTTTGCGCAACGTTGTTGCCATTGCTACAGGCATCGTGGTGTCACGCTCG
TCGTTTGGTATGGCTTCATTCAGCTCCGGTTCCCAACGATCAAGGCGAGTTACATGATCCCCCATGTTGT
GCAAAAAAGCGGTTAGCTCCTTCGGTCCTCCGATCGTTGTCAGAAGTAAGTTGGCCGCAGTGTTATCACT
CATGGTTATGGCAGCACTGCATAATTCTCTTACTGTCATGCCATCCGTAAGATGCTTTTCTGTGACTGGT
GAGTACTCAACCAAGTCATTCTGAGAATAGTGTATGCGGCGACCGAGTTGCTCTTGCCCGGCGTCAATAC
GGGATAATACCGCGCCACATAGCAGAACTTTAAAAGTGCTCATCATTGGAAAACGTTCTTCGGGGCGAAA
ACTCTCAAGGATCTTACCGCTGTTGAGATCCAGTTCGATGTAACCCACTCGTGCACCCAACTGATCTTCA
GCATCTTTTACTTTCACCAGCGTTTCTGGGTGAGCAAAAACAGGAAGGCAAAATGCCGCAAAAAAGGGAA
TAAGGGCGACACGGAAATGTTGAATACTCATACTCTTCCTTTTTCAATATTATTGAAGCATTTATCAGGG
TTATTGTCTCATGAGCGGATACATATTTGAATGTATTTAGAAAAATAAACAAATAGGGGTTCCGCGCACA
TTTCCCCGAAAAGTGCCACCTGACGTCGACGGATCGGGAGATCTCCCGATCCCCTATGGTGCACTCTCAG
TACAATCTGCTCTGATGCCGCATAGTTAAGCCAGTATCTGCTCCCTGCTTGTGTGTTGGAGGTCGCTGAG
TAGTGCGCGAGCAAAATTTAAGCTACAACAAGGCAAGGCTTGACCGACAATTGCATGAAGAATCTGCTTA
GGGTTAGGCGTTTTGCGCTGCTTCGCGATGTACGGGCCAGATATACGCGTTGACATTGATTATTGACTAG
TTATTAATAGTAATCAATTACGGGGTCATTAGTTCATAGCCCATATATGGAGTTCCGCGTTACATAACTT
ACGGTAAATGGCCCGCCTGGCTGACCGCCCAACGACCCCCGCCCATTGACGTCAATAATGACGTATGTTC
CCATAGTAACGCCAATAGGGACTTTCCATTGACGTCAATGGGTGGAGTATTTACGGTAAACTGCCCACTT
GGCAGTACATCAAGTGTATCATATGCCAAGTACGCCCCCTATTGACGTCAATGACGGTAAATGGCCCGCC
TGGCATTATGCCCAGTACATGACCTTATGGGACTTTCCTACTTGGCAGTACATCTACGTATTAGTCATCG
CTATTACCATGGTGATGCGGTTTTGGCAGTACATCAATGGGCGTGGATAGCGGTTTGACTCACGGGGATT
TCCAAGTCTCCACCCCATTGACGTCAATGGGAGTTTGTTTTGGCACCAAAATCAACGGGACTTTCCAAAA
TGTCGTAACAACTCCGCCCCATTGACGCAAATGGGCGGTAGGCGTGTACGGTGGGAGGTCTATATAAGCA
GCGCGTTTTGCCTGTACTGGGTCTCTCTGGTTAGACCAGATCTGAGCCTGGGAGCTCTCTGGCTAACTAG
GGAACCCACTGCTTAAGCCTCAATAAAGCTTGCCTTGAGTGCTTCAAGTAGTGTGTGCCCGTCTGTTGTG
TGACTCTGGTAACTAGAGATCCCTCAGACCCTTTTAGTCAGTGTGGAAAATCTCTAGCAGTGGCGCCCGA
ACAGGGACTTGAAAGCGAAAGGGAAACCAGAGGAGCTCTCTCGACGCAGGACTCGGCTTGCTGAAGCGCG
CACGGCAAGAGGCGAGGGGCGGCGACTGGTGAGTACGCCAAAAATTTTGACTAGCGGAGGCTAGAAGGAG
AGAGATGGGTGCGAGAGCGTCAGTATTAAGCGGGGGAGAATTAGATCGCGATGGGAAAAAATTCGGTTAA
GGCCAGGGGGAAAGAAAAAATATAAATTAAAACATATAGTATGGGCAAGCAGGGAGCTAGAACGATTCGC
AGTTAATCCTGGCCTGTTAGAAACATCAGAAGGCTGTAGACAAATACTGGGACAGCTACAACCATCCCTT
CAGACAGGATCAGAAGAACTTAGATCATTATATAATACAGTAGCAACCCTCTATTGTGTGCATCAAAGGA
TAGAGATAAAAGACACCAAGGAAGCTTTAGACAAGATAGAGGAAGAGCAAAACAAAAGTAAGACCACCGC
ACAGCAAGCGGCCGCTGATCTTCAGACCTGGAGGAGGAGATATGAGGGACAATTGGAGAAGTGAATTATA
TAAATATAAAGTAGTAAAAATTGAACCATTAGGAGTAGCACCCACCAAGGCAAAGAGAAGAGTGGTGCAG
AGAGAAAAAAGAGCAGTGGGAATAGGAGCTTTGTTCCTTGGGTTCTTGGGAGCAGCAGGAAGCACTATGG
GCGCAGCGTCAATGACGCTGACGGTACAGGCCAGACAATTATTGTCTGGTATAGTGCAGCAGCAGAACAA
TTTGCTGAGGGCTATTGAGGCGCAACAGCATCTGTTGCAACTCACAGTCTGGGGCATCAAGCAGCTCCAG
GCAAGAATCCTGGCTGTGGAAAGATACCTAAAGGATCAACAGCTCCTGGGGATTTGGGGTTGCTCTGGAA
AACTCATTTGCACCACTGCTGTGCCTTGGAATGCTAGTTGGAGTAATAAATCTCTGGAACAGATTTGGAA
TCACACGACCTGGATGGAGTGGGACAGAGAAATTAACAATTACACAAGCTTAATACACTCCTTAATTGAA
GAATCGCAAAACCAGCAAGAAAAGAATGAACAAGAATTATTGGAATTAGATAAATGGGCAAGTTTGTGGA
ATTGGTTTAACATAACAAATTGGCTGTGGTATATAAAATTATTCATAATGATAGTAGGAGGCTTGGTAGG
TTTAAGAATAGTTTTTGCTGTACTTTCTATAGTGAATAGAGTTAGGCAGGGATATTCACCATTATCGTTT
CAGACCCACCTCCCAACCCCGAGGGGACCCGACAGGCCCGAAGGAATAGAAGAAGAAGGTGGAGAGAGAG
ACAGAGACAGATCCATTCGATTAGTGAACGGATCGGCACTGCGTGCGCCAATTCTGCAGACAAATGGCAG
TATTCATCCACAATTTTAAAAGAAAAGGGGGGATTGGGGGGTACAGTGCAGGGGAAAGAATAGTAGACAT
AATAGCAACAGACATACAAACTAAAGAATTACAAAAACAAATTACAAAAATTCAAAATTTTCGGGTTTAT
TACAGGGACAGCAGAGATCCAGTTTGGTTAATTAGCTAGCGAGGGCCTATTTCCCATGATTCCTTCATAT
TTGCATATACGATACAAGGCTGTTAGAGAGATAATTGGAATTAATTTGACTGTAAACACAAAGATATTAG
TACAAAATACGTGACGTAGAAAGTAATAATTTCTTGGGTAGTTTGCAGTTTTAAAATTATGTTTTAAAAT
GGACTATCATATGCTTACCGTAACTTGAAAGTATTTCGATTTCTTGGCTTTATATATCTTGTGGAAAGGA
CGAAACACCGTGTTAGCATCAAGGCCTCAA
Features (pLannotate 1.2.2; 38 found; start..end, strand, type, name):
     18..36      +  misc_RNA       MS2 stem loop: stem loop that binds the bacteriophage MS2 coat protein
     47..83      +  misc_RNA       gRNA scaffold (fragment): guide RNA scaffold for the Streptococcus pyogenes CRISPR/Cas9 system
     88..106     +  misc_RNA       MS2 stem loop: stem loop that binds the bacteriophage MS2 coat protein
    117..136     +  misc_RNA       gRNA scaffold (fragment): guide RNA scaffold for the Streptococcus pyogenes CRISPR/Cas9 system
    149..167     +  CDS            small t antigen (fragment): SV40 (simian virus 40) small t antigen
    193..404     +  promoter       EF-1α core promoter: core promoter for human elongation factor EF-1α
    421..468     +  CDS            nucleoplasmin NLS: bipartite nuclear localization signal from nucleoplasmin
    468..4569    +  CDS            dCas9 (fragment): catalytically dead mutant of the Cas9 endonuclease from the Streptococcus pyogenes Type II CRISPR/Cas system RNA-guided DNA-binding protein that lacks endonuclease activity due to the D10A mutation in the RuvC catalytic domain and the N863A mutation in the HNH catalytic domain
   4894..5292    +  CDS            BSD: blasticidin S deaminase; Aspergillus terreus BSD; confers resistance to blasticidin
   5293..5314    +  misc_feature   MCS (fragment): pBluescript multiple cloning site
   5317..5905    +  misc_feature   WPRE: woodchuck hepatitis virus posttranscriptional regulatory element
   5842..6423    +  CDS            nef (fragment): NEF_HV1H2 - Experimental evidence at protein level: Swiss-Prot protein existence level 1. Extracellular Nef protein targets CD4(+) T-lymphocytes for apoptosis by interacting with CXCR4 surface receptors. From Human immunodeficiency virus type 1 group M subtype B (isolate HXB2) (HIV-1).
   6430..6610    +  LTR            5' LTR (truncated): truncated 5' long terminal repeat (LTR) from HIV-1
   6642..6866    +  polyA_signal   bGH poly(A) signal: bovine growth hormone polyadenylation signal
   6870..6891    +  promoter       SV40 promoter (fragment): SV40 enhancer and early promoter
   6912..7340    +  rep_origin     f1 ori (sequence partly withheld): f1 bacteriophage origin of replication; arrow indicates direction of (+) strand synthesis
   7354..7683    +  promoter       SV40 promoter: SV40 enhancer and early promoter
   7731..7778    +  promoter       EM7 promoter: synthetic bacterial promoter&nbsp
   7797..8171    +  CDS            BleoR: antibiotic-binding protein; Sh ble from Streptoalloteichus hindustanus; confers resistance to bleomycin, phleomycin, and Zeocin™
   8181..8306    +  CDS            ble (fragment): BLE_KLEPN - Experimental evidence at protein level: Swiss-Prot protein existence level 1. Binding protein with a strong affinity to the bleomycin family of antibiotics. Binds to CL990; an antimitotic-antibiotic compound. From Klebsiella pneumoniae.
   8301..8422    +  polyA_signal   SV40 poly(A) signal: SV40 polyadenylation signal
   8493..8515    -  protein_bind   lac operator (fragment): The lac repressor binds to the lac operator to inhibit transcription in E. coli. This inhibition can be relieved by adding lactose or isopropyl-β-D-thiogalactopyranoside (IPTG). lac repressor encoded by lacI
   8519..8549    -  promoter       lac promoter: promoter for the E. coli lac operon
   8564..8585    -  protein_bind   CAP binding site: CAP binding activates transcription in the presence of cAMP. E. coli catabolite activator protein
   8598..8690    -  CDS            lacI (fragment): lac repressor; lacI; The lac repressor binds to the lac operator to inhibit transcription in E. coli. This inhibition can be relieved by adding lactose or isopropyl-β-D-thiogalactopyranoside (IPTG).
   8873..9461    -  rep_origin     ori: high-copy-number ColE1/pMB1/pBR322/pUC origin of replication
   9632..10492   -  CDS            AmpR: β-lactamase; bla; confers resistance to ampicillin, carbenicillin, and related antibiotics
  10493..10597   -  promoter       AmpR promoter: bla
  10656..10708   -  misc_feature   bom (fragment): basis of mobility region from pBR322
  10863..11242   +  enhancer       CMV enhancer: human cytomegalovirus immediate early enhancer
  11243..11442   +  promoter       CMV promoter: human cytomegalovirus (CMV) immediate early promoter
  11460..11640   +  LTR            5' LTR (truncated): truncated 5' long terminal repeat (LTR) from HIV-1
  11687..11812   +  misc_feature   HIV-1 Ψ: packaging signal of human immunodeficiency virus type 1
  11796..12159   +  CDS            HIV-1 gag (fragment): gag protein from human immunodeficiency virus 1; gag
  12305..12538   +  misc_feature   RRE: The Rev response element (RRE) of HIV-1 allows for Rev-dependent mRNA export from the nucleus to the cytoplasm.
  12915..13015   +  CDS            Rev (fragment): human immunodeficiency virus 1 (HIV-1) Rev protein; rev; enhances nuclear export of unspliced and incompletely spliced viral mRNAs
  13065..13182   +  misc_feature   cPPT/CTS: central polypurine tract and central termination sequence of HIV-1
  13232..13472   +  promoter       U6 promoter: RNA polymerase III promoter for human U6 snRNA
