[The description below was written by a language model from this plasmid's Addgene catalogue record and pLannotate feature annotations shown in this document.]
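Description:
lentiSAMv2 C2CD4A/B-enh3-guide3 is a lentiviral CRISPR activation plasmid of about 13.5 kb, built on the lentiSAMv2 backbone. It carries a single guide RNA directed at a human pancreatic islet enhancer in the C2CD4A/B type 2 diabetes GWAS locus, an enhancer that contains the risk-associated variant rs17205526. In bacteria it is maintained through a high-copy ColE1/pUC origin with ampicillin resistance, and an f1 origin is also present. The non-viral part of the backbone retains an SV40/EM7-driven bleomycin/Zeocin resistance cassette, but the catalogue lists blasticidin as the selectable marker for mammalian cells.

The transfer cassette has a chimeric 5′ end, with a CMV enhancer/promoter fused to a truncated HIV-1 LTR. This is followed by the Ψ packaging signal, a partial gag sequence, the RRE and the cPPT/CTS. At the 3′ end are a WPRE and a second truncated LTR, followed by a bGH polyadenylation signal. Two expression units sit between these viral elements. In the first, a human U6 Pol III promoter transcribes the guide in an S. pyogenes scaffold that contains two MS2 stem loops. These loops bind MS2 coat protein and can therefore recruit MS2-fused activator components, which this plasmid does not encode and which must be supplied separately. In the second, the EF-1α core promoter drives an NLS-tagged, catalytically dead Cas9 (D10A/N863A). According to the catalogue, this dCas9 is fused to VP64 and linked by a 2A peptide to blasticidin S deaminase. The feature table does not annotate the VP64 and 2A segments, but an unannotated gap between dCas9 and BSD is consistent with them.

The plasmid is used to make lentivirus for stable, blasticidin-selectable enhancer activation in human cells, to test the regulatory function of this islet enhancer and identify its target genes.
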