Addgene plasmid #125475: lentiSAMv2 C2CD4A/B-enh3-guide3
Purpose: CRISPR-mediated activation of human islet enhancer containing T2D-associated variant rs17205526 (C2CD4A/B GWAS locus)
Depositing lab: Jorge Ferrer. Depositing organization: Imperial College London. Publication: Human pancreatic islet three-dimensional chromatin architecture provides insights into the genetics of type 2 diabetes. Miguel-Escalada I, Bonas-Guarch S, Cebola I, Ponsa-Cobas J, Mendieta-Esteban J, Atla G, Javierre BM, Rolando DMY, Farabella I, Morgan CC, Garcia-Hurtado J, Beucher A, Moran I, Pasquali L, Ramos-Rodriguez M, Appel EVR, Linneberg A, Gjesing AP, Witte DR, Pedersen O, Grarup N, Ravassard P, Torrents D, Mercader JM, Piemonti L, Berney T, de Koning EJP, Kerr-Conte J, Pattou F, Fedko IO, Groop L, Prokopenko I, Hansen T, Marti-Renom MA, Fraser P, Ferrer J. Nat Genet. 2019 Jun 28. pii: 10.1038/s41588-019-0457-0. doi: 10.1038/s41588-019-0457-0. PubMed 31253982.
Backbone
  Vector backbone: lentiSAMv2
  Backbone manufacturer: Feng Zhang (Addgene #75112)
  Vector type: Mammalian Expression, Lentiviral, CRISPR
  Selectable markers: Blasticidin
Growth in bacteria
  Bacterial resistance: Ampicillin, 100 μg/mL
  Growth temperature: 37°C
  Growth strain: Stbl3
  Copy number: High Copy
Gene/Insert
  Gene/Insert name: dCas9-VP64-2A-BlastR
  gRNA/shRNA sequence: TGTTAGCATCAAGGCCTCAA
  Species: H. sapiens (human)
  Promoter: EF1a core and U6
  Cloning method: Restriction Enzyme; 5′ cloning site Unknown (destroyed during cloning); 3′ cloning site Unknown (destroyed during cloning)
  Sequencing primers: 5′ GATCCGCCACCATGGATGC
Terms and licenses: Academic/Nonprofit Terms; Industry Terms: Not Available to Industry
How to cite: lentiSAMv2 C2CD4A/B-enh3-guide3 was a gift from Jorge Ferrer (Addgene plasmid # 125475 ; http://n2t.net/addgene:125475 ; RRID:Addgene_125475)
