>Addgene plasmid #125475 | lentiSAMv2 C2CD4A/B-enh3-guide3 | depositor partial sequence | sequence record 240128 | Guide RNA, MS2 stem loops
NNNNNNNNNNNTANNATNNNNTTACCGTAACTTGAAAGNATTTCGATTTCTTGGCTTTATATATCTTGTG
GAAAGGACGAAACACCGTGTTAGCATCAAGGCCTCAAGTTTTAGAGCTAGGCCAACATGAGGATCACCCA
TGTCTGCAGGGCCTAGCAAGTTAAAATAAGGCTAGTCCGTTATCAACTTGGCCAACATGAGGATCACCCA
TGTCTGCAGGGCCAAGTGGCACCGAGTCGGTGCTTTTTTTGGATCCTAGGTCTTGAAAGGAGTGGGAATT
GGCTCCGGTGCCCGTCAGTGGGCAGAGCGCACATCGCCCACAGTCCCCGAGAAGTTGGGGGGAGGGGTCG
GCAATTGATCCGGTGCCTAGAGAAGGTGGCGCGGGGTAAACTGGGAAAGTGATGTCGTGTACTGGCTCCG
CCTTTTTCCCGAGGGTGGGGGAGAACCGTATATAAGTGCAGTANTCGCCGTGAACGTTCTTTTTCGCAAC
GGGTTTGCCGCCAGAACACAGGCGTACGGCCACCNTGAAAAGGCCGGCGGCCACGAANAANGNCGGCCAG
NCAAAAAAGAAAAAGGACAAGANGTACNGNATCGGCCTGGCCATCGGCNCCAACTCTGTGGGCTGGNNCG
NGATCACCGACNAGNNNNNNNGNNNNNNNNGANNNNNANGGNGCTGNNNNNNNNCNANNNNNNNNNNNTC
GANAANANCCNNNNNNNNAGNNNTGCTGNNTCGACNGNNGNNNNNNNNNNAGGNCNNNNCGTNNNNAANA
NAANCNNNCNNANNAANATNN
